Addgene plasmid #98102: Mouse aB crystallin 250bp promoter/AcGFP
Purpose: Mouse aB crystallin 250bp promoter segment driving GFP expression
Depositing lab: Mason Posner. Publication: The zebrafish as a model system for analyzing mammalian and native alpha-crystallin promoter function. Posner M, Murray KL, McDonald MS, Eighinger H, Andrew B, Drossman A, Haley Z, Nussbaum J, David LL, Lampi KJ. PeerJ. 2017 Nov 27;5:e4093. doi: 10.7717/peerj.4093. eCollection 2017. PubMed 29201567.
Backbone
  Vector backbone: pAcGFP1-1
  Backbone manufacturer: Clontech
  Backbone size w/o insert (bp): 4100
  Total vector size (bp): 4374
  Modifications to backbone: None
  Vector type: GFP expressing
Growth in bacteria
  Bacterial resistance: Kanamycin, 50 μg/mL
  Growth temperature: 37°C
  Growth strain: DH5alpha
  Copy number: High Copy
Gene/Insert
  Gene/Insert name: Alpha B-crystallin promoter 250 bp fragment, Mus musculus (alt names: Mus Cryab; Cryab)
  Species: M. musculus (mouse)
  Insert size (bp): 259
  GenBank ID: CT010341
  Entrez Gene: Cryab (a.k.a. Crya-2, Crya2, HspB5, P23)
  Promoter: Alpha B-crystallin promoter 250 bp fragment (-259/-1)
  Tag / fusion protein: GFP (C terminal on backbone)
  Cloning method: Gibson Cloning; 5′ cloning site Xho1 (not destroyed); 3′ cloning site BamH1 (not destroyed)
  Sequencing primers: 5′ TTCTTTCCTGCGTTATCC; 3′ CCATTCACATCGCCATTCA
Terms and licenses: Academic/Nonprofit Terms; Industry Terms: Not Available to Industry
How to cite: Mouse aB crystallin 250bp promoter/AcGFP was a gift from Mason Posner (Addgene plasmid # 98102 ; http://n2t.net/addgene:98102 ; RRID:Addgene_98102)
