[The description below was written by a language model from this plasmid's Addgene catalogue record and pLannotate feature annotations shown in this document.]
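Description:
Mouse aB crystallin 250bp promoter/AcGFP is a promoter-reporter plasmid built on pAcGFP1-1, a promoterless GFP vector designed so that candidate regulatory DNA can be placed in the multiple cloning site directly upstream of the fluorescent protein coding sequence. Here a 259 bp fragment of the mouse alpha B-crystallin (Cryab) promoter, spanning positions -259 to -1, was inserted by Gibson assembly between the XhoI and BamHI sites, both of which were retained. The total size is 4,374 bp. The promoter fragment itself is not annotated in the feature table, but it corresponds to the unannotated gap between the residual MCS fragment and the start of the mammalian codon-optimized AcGFP1 (Aequorea coerulescens GFP) open reading frame. Although the catalogue lists GFP as a C-terminal tag, no Cryab coding sequence is described, so GFP serves as a transcriptional reporter of promoter activity. The transcript is terminated by the SV40 polyadenylation signal.

The backbone carries a high-copy ColE1/pUC-type origin for propagation in E. coli and an f1 origin for single-stranded DNA production. A single NeoR/KanR (Tn5 aminoglycoside phosphotransferase) cassette is driven by tandem bacterial (bla) and SV40 early promoters and ends in the HSV TK poly(A) signal, giving kanamycin selection in bacteria and potential G418 selection in eukaryotic cells. The short large T antigen, ble and bGH hits are fragment-level annotations of backbone sequence rather than functional units. According to the associated publication title, the construct was made to test mammalian alpha-crystallin promoter function using zebrafish as a model system, with GFP fluorescence reporting where and when this short mouse promoter segment is active.
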