Features (pLannotate 1.2.2; 12 found; start..end, strand, type, name):
     10..47      +  misc_feature   MCS (fragment): multiple cloning site
    321..1040    +  CDS            AcGFP1: Aequorea coerulescens GFP mammalian codon-optimized
   1056..1139    +  CDS            large T antigen (fragment): large T antigen from SV40 (simian virus 40)
   1162..1283    +  polyA_signal   SV40 poly(A) signal: SV40 polyadenylation signal
   1317..1745    -  rep_origin     f1 ori (sequence partly withheld): f1 bacteriophage origin of replication; arrow indicates direction of (+) strand synthesis
   1772..1876    +  promoter       AmpR promoter: bla
   1878..2235    +  promoter       SV40 promoter: SV40 enhancer and early promoter
   2270..3064    +  CDS            NeoR/KanR: aminoglycoside phosphotransferase from Tn5; aph(3')-II (or nptII); confers resistance to neomycin, kanamycin, and G418 (Geneticin®)
   3085..3237    +  CDS            ble (fragment): BLE_KLEPN - Experimental evidence at protein level: Swiss-Prot protein existence level 1. Binding protein with a strong affinity to the bleomycin family of antibiotics. Binds to CL990; an antimitotic-antibiotic compound. From Klebsiella pneumoniae.
   3296..3343    +  polyA_signal   HSV TK poly(A) signal: herpes simplex virus thymidine kinase polyadenylation signal (Cole and Stacy, 1985)
   3434..3450    -  polyA_signal   bGH poly(A) signal (fragment): bovine growth hormone polyadenylation signal
   3672..4260    +  rep_origin     ori: high-copy-number ColE1/pMB1/pBR322/pUC origin of replication
>Addgene plasmid #98102 | Mouse aB crystallin 250bp promoter/AcGFP | addgene full sequence | sequence record 193850 | Addgene NGS Result
TAGTTATTACTAGCGCTACCGGACTCAGATCTCGAGCTCAAGCTTCGGTGAAACAAGACCATGACAAGTC
ACCGGTCAGCTCAGCCCTGCCTGTGTTTCTCTTTTCTTAGCTCAGTGAGTACCGGGTATGTGTCACCCTG
CCAAATCCCTGATCACAAGTCTCCATGAACTGGCGGTGAGCTGGGATAATAAAACCCCTGACCTCACCAT
TCCAGAAGCTTCAGAAGACTGCATATATAAGGGGCCGGCTGGAGCTGCTGCTGAAGGAGTTGACCAGCCA
ACCGACTCTGCATTCATCTAGCCACACACCGGTCGCCACCATGGTGAGCAAGGGCGCCGAGCTGTTCACC
GGCATCGTGCCCATCCTGATCGAGCTGAATGGCGATGTGAATGGCCACAAGTTCAGCGTGAGCGGCGAGG
GCGAGGGCGATGCCACCTACGGCAAGCTGACCCTGAAGTTCATCTGCACCACCGGCAAGCTGCCTGTGCC
CTGGCCCACCCTGGTGACCACCCTGAGCTACGGCGTGCAGTGCTTCTCACGCTACCCCGATCACATGAAG
CAGCACGACTTCTTCAAGAGCGCCATGCCTGAGGGCTACATCCAGGAGCGCACCATCTTCTTCGAGGATG
ACGGCAACTACAAGTCGCGCGCCGAGGTGAAGTTCGAGGGCGATACCCTGGTGAATCGCATCGAGCTGAC
CGGCACCGATTTCAAGGAGGATGGCAACATCCTGGGCAATAAGATGGAGTACAACTACAACGCCCACAAT
GTGTACATCATGACCGACAAGGCCAAGAATGGCATCAAGGTGAACTTCAAGATCCGCCACAACATCGAGG
ATGGCAGCGTGCAGCTGGCCGACCACTACCAGCAGAATACCCCCATCGGCGATGGCCCTGTGCTGCTGCC
CGATAACCACTACCTGTCCACCCAGAGCGCCCTGTCCAAGGACCCCAACGAGAAGCGCGATCACATGATC
TACTTCGGCTTCGTGACCGCCGCCGCCATCACCCACGGCATGGATGAGCTGTACAAGTGAGCGGCCGCGA
CTCTAGATCATAATCAGCCATACCACATTTGTAGAGGTTTTACTTGCTTTAAAAAACCTCCCACACCTCC
CCCTGAACCTGAAACATAAAATGAATGCAATTGTTGTTGTTAACTTGTTTATTGCAGCTTATAATGGTTA
CAAATAAAGCAATAGCATCACAAATTTCACAAATAAAGCATTTTTTTCACTGCATTCTAGTTGTGGTTTG
TCCAAACTCATCAATGTATCTTAAGGCGTAAATTGTAAGCGTTAATATTTTGTTAAAATTCGCGTTAAAT
TTTTGTTAAATCAGCTCATTTTTTAACCAATAGGCCGAAATCGGCAAAATCCCTTATAAATCAAAAGAAT
AGACCGAGATAGGGT
[37 nt withheld, positions 1416-1452]
AAAGAACGTGGACTCCAACGTCAAAGG
[49 nt withheld, positions 1480-1528]
T
[91 nt withheld, positions 1530-1620]
G
[124 nt withheld, positions 1622-1745]
CAGGTGGCACTTTTCGGGGAAATGTGCGCGGAACCCCTATTTGTTTATTTTTCTAAATACATTCAAATAT
GTATCCGCTCATGAGACAATAACCCTGATAAATGCTTCAATAATATTGAAAAAGGAAGAGTCCTGAGGCG
GAAAGAACCAGCTGTGGAATGTGTGTCAGTTAGGGTGTGGAAAGTCCCCAGGCTCCCCAGCAGGCAGAAG
TATGCAAAGCATGCATCTCAATTAGTCAGCAACCAGGTGTGGAAAGTCCCCAGGCTCCCCAGCAGGCAGA
AGTATGCAAAGCATGCATCTCAATTAGTCAGCAACCATAGTCCCGCCCCTAACTCCGCCCATCCCGCCCC
TAACTCCGCCCAGTTCCGCCCATTCTCCGCCCCATGGCTGACTAATTTTTTTTATTTATGCAGAGGCCGA
GGCCGCCTCGGCCTCTGAGCTATTCCAGAAGTAGTGAGGAGGCTTTTTTGGAGGCCTAGGCTTTTGCAAA
GATCGATCAAGAGACAGGATGAGGATCGTTTCGCATGATTGAACAAGATGGATTGCACGCAGGTTCTCCG
GCCGCTTGGGTGGAGAGGCTATTCGGCTATGACTGGGCACAACAGACAATCGGCTGCTCTGATGCCGCCG
TGTTCCGGCTGTCAGCGCAGGGGCGCCCGGTTCTTTTTGTCAAGACCGACCTGTCCGGTGCCCTGAATGA
ACTGCAAGACGAGGCAGCGCGGCTATCGTGGCTGGCCACGACGGGCGTTCCTTGCGCAGCTGTGCTCGAC
GTTGTCACTGAAGCGGGAAGGGACTGGCTGCTATTGGGCGAAGTGCCGGGGCAGGATCTCCTGTCATCTC
ACCTTGCTCCTGCCGAGAAAGTATCCATCATGGCTGATGCAATGCGGCGGCTGCATACGCTTGATCCGGC
TACCTGCCCATTCGACCACCAAGCGAAACATCGCATCGAGCGAGCACGTACTCGGATGGAAGCCGGTCTT
GTCGATCAGGATGATCTGGACGAAGAGCATCAGGGGCTCGCGCCAGCCGAACTGTTCGCCAGGCTCAAGG
CGAGCATGCCCGACGGCGAGGATCTCGTCGTGACCCATGGCGATGCCTGCTTGCCGAATATCATGGTGGA
AAATGGCCGCTTTTCTGGATTCATCGACTGTGGCCGGCTGGGTGTGGCGGACCGCTATCAGGACATAGCG
TTGGCTACCCGTGATATTGCTGAAGAGCTTGGCGGCGAATGGGCTGACCGCTTCCTCGTGCTTTACGGTA
TCGCCGCTCCCGATTCGCAGCGCATCGCCTTCTATCGCCTTCTTGACGAGTTCTTCTGAGCGGGACTCTG
GGGTTCGAAATGACCGACCAAGCGACGCCCAACCTGCCATCACGAGATTTCGATTCCACCGCCGCCTTCT
ATGAAAGGTTGGGCTTCGGAATCGTTTTCCGGGACGCCGGCTGGATGATCCTCCAGCGCGGGGATCTCAT
GCTGGAGTTCTTCGCCCACCCTAGGGGGAGGCTAACTGAAACACGGAAGGAGACAATACCGGAAGGAACC
CGCGCTATGACGGCAATAAAAAGACAGAATAAAACGCACGGTGTTGGGTCGTTTGTTCATAAACGCGGGG
TTCGGTCCCAGGGCTGGCACTCTGTCGATACCCCACCGAGACCCCATTGGGGCCAATACGCCCGCGTTTC
TTCCTTTTCCCCACCCCACCCCCCAAGTTCGGGTGAAGGCCCAGGGCTCGCAGCCAACGTCGGGGCGGCA
GGCCCTGCCATAGCCTCAGGTTACTCATATATACTTTAGATTGATTTAAAACTTCATTTTTAATTTAAAA
GGATCTAGGTGAAGATCCTTTTTGATAATCTCATGACCAAAATCCCTTAACGTGAGTTTTCGTTCCACTG
AGCGTCAGACCCCGTAGAAAAGATCAAAGGATCTTCTTGAGATCCTTTTTTTCTGCGCGTAATCTGCTGC
TTGCAAACAAAAAAACCACCGCTACCAGCGGTGGTTTGTTTGCCGGATCAAGAGCTACCAACTCTTTTTC
CGAAGGTAACTGGCTTCAGCAGAGCGCAGATACCAAATACTGTTCTTCTAGTGTAGCCGTAGTTAGGCCA
CCACTTCAAGAACTCTGTAGCACCGCCTACATACCTCGCTCTGCTAATCCTGTTACCAGTGGCTGCTGCC
AGTGGCGATAAGTCGTGTCTTACCGGGTTGGACTCAAGACGATAGTTACCGGATAAGGCGCAGCGGTCGG
GCTGAACGGGGGGTTCGTGCACACAGCCCAGCTTGGAGCGAACGACCTACACCGAACTGAGATACCTACA
GCGTGAGCTATGAGAAAGCGCCACGCTTCCCGAAGGGAGAAAGGCGGACAGGTATCCGGTAAGCGGCAGG
GTCGGAACAGGAGAGCGCACGAGGGAGCTTCCAGGGGGAAACGCCTGGTATCTTTATAGTCCTGTCGGGT
TTCGCCACCTCTGACTTGAGCGTCGATTTTTGTGATGCTCGTCAGGGGGGCGGAGCCTATGGAAAAACGC
CAGCAACGCGGCCTTTTTACGGTTCCTGGCCTTTTGCTGGCCTTTTGCTCACATGTTCTTTCCTGCGTTA
TCCCCTGATTCTGTGGATAACCGTATTACCGCCATGCAT
